>Addgene plasmid #116354 | pHAGE-ERBB2-T862A | addgene full sequence | sequence record 250679 | Addgene NGS Result
TGGAAGGGCTAATTCACTCCCAAAGAAGACAAGATATCCTTGATCTGTGGATCTACCACACACAAGGCTA
CTTCCCTGATTAGCAGAACTACACACCAGGGCCAGGGGTCAGATATCCACTGACCTTTGGATGGTGCTAC
AAGCTAGTACCAGTTGAGCCAGATAAGGTAGAAGAGGCCAATAAAGGAGAGAACACCAGCTTGTTACACC
CTGTGAGCCTGCATGGGATGGATGACCCGGAGAGAGAAGTGTTAGAGTGGAGGTTTGACAGCCGCCTAGC
ATTTCATCACGTGGCCCGAGAGCTGCATCCGGAGTACTTCAAGAACTGCTGATATCGAGCTTGCTACAAG
GGACTTTCCGCTGGGGACTTTCCAGGGAGGCGTGGCCTGGGCGGGACTGGGGAGTGGCGAGCCCTCAGAT
CCTGCATATAAGCAGCTGCTTTTTGCCTGTACTGGGTCTCTCTGGTTAGACCAGATCTGAGCCTGGGAGC
TCTCTGGCTAACTAGGGAACCCACTGCTTAAGCCTCAATAAAGCTTGCCTTGAGTGCTTCAAGTAGTGTG
TGCCCGTCTGTTGTGTGACTCTGGTAACTAGAGATCCCTCAGACCCTTTTAGTCAGTGTGGAAAATCTCT
AGCAGTGGCGCCCGAACAGGGACTTGAAAGCGAAAGGGAAACCAGAGGAGCTCTCTCGACGCAGGACTCG
GCTTGCTGAAGCGCGCACGGCAAGAGGCGAGGGGCGGCGACTGGTGAGTACGCCAAAAATTTTGACTAGC
GGAGGCTAGAAGGAGAGAGATGGGTGCGAGAGCGTCAGTATTAAGCGGGGGAGAATTAGATCGCGATGGG
AAAAAATTCGGTTAAGGCCAGGGGGAAAGAAAAAATATAAATTAAAACATATAGTATGGGCAAGCAGGGA
GCTAGAACGATTCGCAGTTAATCCTGGCCTGTTAGAAACATCAGAAGGCTGTAGACAAATACTGGGACAG
CTACAACCATCCCTTCAGACAGGATCAGAAGAACTTAGATCATTATATAATACAGTAGCAACCCTCTATT
GTGTGCATCAAAGGATAGAGATAAAAGACACCAAGGAAGCTTTAGACAAGATAGAGGAAGAGCAAAACAA
AAGTAAGACCACCGCACAGCAAGCGGCCGGCCGCTGATCTTCAGACCTGGAGGAGGAGATATGAGGGACA
ATTGGAGAAGTGAATTATATAAATATAAAGTAGTAAAAATTGAACCATTAGGAGTAGCACCCACCAAGGC
AAAGAGAAGAGTGGTGCAGAGAGAAAAAAGAGCAGTGGGAATAGGAGCTTTGTTCCTTGGGTTCTTGGGA
GCAGCAGGAAGCACTATGGGCGCAGCGTCAATGACGCTGACGGTACAGGCCAGACAATTATTGTCTGGTA
TAGTGCAGCAGCAGAACAATTTGCTGAGGGCTATTGAGGCGCAACAGCATCTGTTGCAACTCACAGTCTG
GGGCATCAAGCAGCTCCAGGCAAGAATCCTGGCTGTGGAAAGATACCTAAAGGATCAACAGCTCCTGGGG
ATTTGGGGTTGCTCTGGAAAACTCATTTGCACCACTGCTGTGCCTTGGAATGCTAGTTGGAGTAATAAAT
CTCTGGAACAGATTTGGAATCACACGACCTGGATGGAGTGGGACAGAGAAATTAACAATTACACAAGCTT
AATACACTCCTTAATTGAAGAATCGCAAAACCAGCAAGAAAAGAATGAACAAGAATTATTGGAATTAGAT
AAATGGGCAAGTTTGTGGAATTGGTTTAACATAACAAATTGGCTGTGGTATATAAAATTATTCATAATGA
TAGTAGGAGGCTTGGTAGGTTTAAGAATAGTTTTTGCTGTACTTTCTATAGTGAATAGAGTTAGGCAGGG
ATATTCACCATTATCGTTTCAGACCCACCTCCCAACCCCGAGGGGACCCGACAGGCCCGAAGGAATAGAA
GAAGAAGGTGGAGAGAGAGACAGAGACAGATCCATTCGATTAGTGAACGGATCTCGACGGTATCGCCGAA
TTCACAAATGGCAGTATTCATCCACAATTTTAAAAGAAAAGGGGGGATTGGGGGGTACAGTGCAGGGGAA
AGAATAGTAGACATAATAGCAACAGACATACAAACTAAAGAATTACAAAAACAAATTACAAAAATTCAAA
ATTTTCGGGTTTATTACAGGGACAGCAGAGATCCAGTTTGGACTAGTCGTGAGGCTCCGGTGCCCGTCAG
TGGGCAGAGCGCACATCGCCCACAGTCCCCGAGAAGTTGGGGGGAGGGGTCGGCAATTGAACCGGTGCCT
AGAGAAGGTGGCGCGGGGTAAACTGGGAAAGTGATGTCGTGTACTGGCTCCGCCTTTTTCCCGAGGGTGG
GGGAGAACCGTATATAAGTGCAGTAGTCGCCGTGAACGTTCTTTTTCGCAACGGGTTTGCCGCCAGAACA
CAGGTAAGTGCCGTGTGTGGTTCCCGCGGGCCTGGCCTCTTTACGGGTTATGGCCCTTGCGTGCCTTGAA
TTACTTCCACCTGGCTGCAGTACGTGATTCTTGATCCCGAGCTTCGGGTTGGAAGTGGGTGGGAGAGTTC
GAGGCCTTGCGCTTAAGGAGCCCCTTCGCCTCGTGCTTGAGTTGAGGCCTGGCCTGGGCGCTGGGGCCGC
CGCGTGCGAATCTGGTGGCACCTTCGCGCCTGTCTCGCTGCTTTCGATAAGTCTCTAGCCATTTAAAATT
TTTGATGACCTGCTGCGACGCTTTTTTTCTGGCAAGATAGTCTTGTAAATGCGGGCCAAGATCTGCACAC
TGGTATTTCGGTTTTTGGGGCCGCGGGCGGCGACGGGGCCCGTGCGTCCCAGCGCACATGTTCGGCGAGG
CGGGGCCTGCGAGCGCGGCCACCGAGAATCGGACGGGGGTAGTCTCAAGCTGGCCGGCCTGCTCTGGTGC
CTGGCCTCGCGCCGCCGTGTATCGCCCCGCCCTGGGCGGCAAGGCTGGCCCGGTCGGCACCAGTTGCGTG
AGCGGAAAGATGGCCGCTTCCCGGCCCTGCTGCAGGGAGCTCAAAATGGAGGACGCGGCGCTCGGGAGAG
CGGGCGGGTGAGTCACCCACACAAAGGAAAAGGGCCTTTCCGTCCTCAGCCGTCGCTTCATGTGACTCCA
CGGAGTACCGGGCGCCGTCCAGGCACCTCGATTAGTTCTCGAGCTTTTGGAGTACGTCGTCTTTAGGTTG
GGGGGAGGGGTTTTATGCGATGGAGTTTCCCCACACTGAGTGGGTGGAGACTGAAGTTAGGCCAGCTTGG
CACTTGATGTAATTCTCCTTGGAATTTGCCCTTTTTGAGTTTGGATCTTGGTTCATTCTCAAGCCTCAGA
CAGTGGTTCAAAGTTTTTTTCTTCCATTTCAGGTGTCGTGAAGCGGCCCTGCAGATATCAACAAGTTTGT
ACAAAAAAGCAGGCACCATGGAGCTGGCGGCCTTGTGCCGCTGGGGGCTCCTCCTCGCCCTCTTGCCCCC
CGGAGCCGCGAGCACCCAAGTGTGCACCGGCACAGACATGAAGCTGCGGCTCCCTGCCAGTCCCGAGACC
CACCTGGACATGCTCCGCCACCTCTACCAGGGCTGCCAGGTGGTGCAGGGAAACCTGGAACTCACCTACC
TGCCCACCAATGCCAGCCTGTCCTTCCTGCAGGATATCCAGGAGGTGCAGGGCTACGTGCTCATCGCTCA
CAACCAAGTGAGGCAGGTCCCACTGCAGAGGCTGCGGATTGTGCGAGGCACCCAGCTCTTTGAGGACAAC
TATGCCCTGGCCGTGCTAGACAATGGAGACCCGCTGAACAATACCACCCCTGTCACAGGGGCCTCCCCAG
GAGGCCTGCGGGAGCTGCAGCTTCGAAGCCTCACAGAGATCTTGAAAGGAGGGGTCTTGATCCAGCGGAA
CCCCCAGCTCTGCTACCAGGACACGATTTTGTGGAAGGACATCTTCCACAAGAACAACCAGCTGGCTCTC
ACACTGATAGACACCAACCGCTCTCGGGCCTGCCACCCCTGTTCTCCGATGTGTAAGGGCTCCCGCTGCT
GGGGAGAGAGTTCTGAGGATTGTCAGAGCCTGACGCGCACTGTCTGTGCCGGTGGCTGTGCCCGCTGCAA
GGGGCCACTGCCCACTGACTGCTGCCATGAGCAGTGTGCTGCCGGCTGCACGGGCCCCAAGCACTCTGAC
TGCCTGGCCTGCCTCCACTTCAACCACAGTGGCATCTGTGAGCTGCACTGCCCAGCCCTGGTCACCTACA
ACACAGACACGTTTGAGTCCATGCCCAATCCCGAGGGCCGGTATACATTCGGCGCCAGCTGTGTGACTGC
CTGTCCCTACAACTACCTTTCTACGGACGTGGGATCCTGCACCCTCGTCTGCCCCCTGCACAACCAAGAG
GTGACAGCAGAGGATGGAACACAGCGGTGTGAGAAGTGCAGCAAGCCCTGTGCCCGAGTGTGCTATGGTC
TGGGCATGGAGCACTTGCGAGAGGTGAGGGCAGTTACCAGTGCCAATATCCAGGAGTTTGCTGGCTGCAA
GAAGATCTTTGGGAGCCTGGCATTTCTGCCGGAGAGCTTTGATGGGGACCCAGCCTCCAACACTGCCCCG
CTCCAGCCAGAGCAGCTCCAAGTGTTTGAGACTCTGGAAGAGATCACAGGTTACCTATACATCTCAGCAT
GGCCGGACAGCCTGCCTGACCTCAGCGTCTTCCAGAACCTGCAAGTAATCCGGGGACGAATTCTGCACAA
TGGCGCCTACTCGCTGACCCTGCAAGGGCTGGGCATCAGCTGGCTGGGGCTGCGCTCACTGAGGGAACTG
GGCAGTGGACTGGCCCTCATCCACCATAACACCCACCTCTGCTTCGTGCACACGGTGCCCTGGGACCAGC
TCTTTCGGAACCCGCACCAAGCTCTGCTCCACACTGCCAACCGGCCAGAGGACGAGTGTGTGGGCGAGGG
CCTGGCCTGCCACCAGCTGTGCGCCCGAGGGCACTGCTGGGGTCCAGGGCCCACCCAGTGTGTCAACTGC
AGCCAGTTCCTTCGGGGCCAGGAGTGCGTGGAGGAATGCCGAGTACTGCAGGGGCTCCCCAGGGAGTATG
TGAATGCCAGGCACTGTTTGCCGTGCCACCCTGAGTGTCAGCCCCAGAATGGCTCAGTGACCTGTTTTGG
ACCGGAGGCTGACCAGTGTGTGGCCTGTGCCCACTATAAGGACCCTCCCTTCTGCGTGGCCCGCTGCCCC
AGCGGTGTGAAACCTGACCTCTCCTACATGCCCATCTGGAAGTTTCCAGATGAGGAGGGCGCATGCCAGC
CTTGCCCCATCAACTGCACCCACTCCTGTGTGGACCTGGATGACAAGGGCTGCCCCGCCGAGCAGAGAGC
CAGCCCTCTGACGTCCATCATCTCTGCGGTGGTTGGCATTCTGCTGGTCGTGGTCTTGGGGGTGGTCTTT
GGGATCCTCATCAAGCGACGGCAGCAGAAGATCCGGAAGTACACGATGCGGAGACTGCTGCAGGAAACGG
AGCTGGTGGAGCCGCTGACACCTAGCGGAGCGATGCCCAACCAGGCGCAGATGCGGATCCTGAAAGAGAC
GGAGCTGAGGAAGGTGAAGGTGCTTGGATCTGGCGCTTTTGGCACAGTCTACAAGGGCATCTGGATCCCT
GATGGGGAGAATGTGAAAATTCCAGTGGCCATCAAAGTGTTGAGGGAAAACACATCCCCCAAAGCCAACA
AAGAAATCTTAGACGAAGCATACGTGATGGCTGGTGTGGGCTCCCCATATGTCTCCCGCCTTCTGGGCAT
CTGCCTGACATCCACGGTGCAGCTGGTGACACAGCTTATGCCCTATGGCTGCCTCTTAGACCATGTCCGG
GAAAACCGCGGACGCCTGGGCTCCCAGGACCTGCTGAACTGGTGTATGCAGATTGCCAAGGGGATGAGCT
ACCTGGAGGATGTGCGGCTCGTACACAGGGACTTGGCCGCTCGGAACGTGCTGGTCAAGAGTCCCAACCA
TGTCAAAATTGCAGACTTCGGGCTGGCTCGGCTGCTGGACATTGACGAGACAGAGTACCATGCAGATGGG
GGCAAGGTGCCCATCAAGTGGATGGCGCTGGAGTCCATTCTCCGCCGGCGGTTCACCCACCAGAGTGATG
TGTGGAGTTATGGTGTGACTGTGTGGGAGCTGATGACTTTTGGGGCCAAACCTTACGATGGGATCCCAGC
CCGGGAGATCCCTGACCTGCTGGAAAAGGGGGAGCGGCTGCCCCAGCCCCCCATCTGCACCATTGATGTC
TACATGATCATGGTCAAATGTTGGATGATTGACTCTGAATGTCGGCCAAGATTCCGGGAGTTGGTGTCTG
AATTCTCCCGCATGGCCAGGGACCCCCAGCGCTTTGTGGTCATCCAGAATGAGGACTTGGGCCCAGCCAG
TCCCTTGGACAGCACCTTCTACCGCTCACTGCTGGAGGACGATGACATGGGGGACCTGGTGGATGCTGAG
GAGTATCTGGTACCCCAGCAGGGCTTCTTCTGTCCAGACCCTGCCCCGGGCGCTGGGGGCATGGTCCACC
ACAGGCACCGCAGCTCATCTACCAGGAGTGGCGGTGGGGACCTGACACTAGGGCTGGAGCCCTCTGAAGA
GGAGGCCCCCAGGTCTCCACTGGCACCCTCCGAAGGGGCTGGCTCCGATGTATTTGATGGTGACCTGGGA
ATGGGGGCAGCCAAGGGGCTGCAAAGCCTCCCCACACATGACCCCAGCCCTCTACAGCGGTACAGTGAGG
ACCCCACAGTACCCCTGCCCTCTGAGACTGATGGCTACGTTGCCCCCCTGACCTGCAGCCCCCAGCCTGA
ATATGTGAACCAGCCAGATGTTCGGCCCCAGCCCCCTTCGCCCCGAGAGGGCCCTCTGCCTGCTGCCCGA
CCTGCTGGTGCCACTCTGGAAAGGCCCAAGACTCTCTCCCCAGGGAAGAATGGGGTCGTCAAAGACGTTT
TTGCCTTTGGGGGTGCCGTGGAGAACCCCGAGTACTTGACACCCCAGGGAGGAGCTGCCCCTCAGCCCCA
CCCTCCTCCTGCCTTCAGCCCAGCCTTCGACAACCTCTATTACTGGGACCAGGACCCACCAGAGCGGGGG
GCTCCACCCAGCACCTTCAAAGGGACACCTACGGCAGAGAACCCAGAGTACCTGGGTCTGGACGTGCCAG
TGTAGAACCCAGCTTTCTTGTACAAAGTGGTTGATATCCAGCACAGTGGCGGCCGCTCGAGTCTAGAGGG
CCCGCGGTTCGAAGGTAAGCCTATCCCTAACCCTCTCCTCGGTCTCGATTCTACGCGTACCGGTTAGTAA
TGAGATCCCTCCCCCCCCCCTAACGTTACTGGCCGAAGCCGCTTGGAATAAGGCCGGTGTGCGTTTGTCT
ATATGTTATTTTCCACCATATTGCCGTCTTTTGGCAATGTGAGGGCCCGGAAACCTGGCCCTGTCTTCTT
GACGAGCATTCCTAGGGGTCTTTCCCCTCTCGCCAAAGGAATGCAAGGTCTGTTGAATGTCGTGAAGGAA
GCAGTTCCTCTGGAAGCTTCTTGAAGACAAACAACGTCTGTAGCGACCCTTTGCAGGCAGCGGAACCCCC
CACCTGGCGACAGGTGCCTCTGCGGCCAAAAGCCACGTGTATAAGATACACCTGCAAAGGCGGCACAACC
CCAGTGCCACGTTGTGAGTTGGATAGTTGTGGAAAGAGTCAAATGGCTCTCCTCAAGCGTATTCAACAAG
GGGCTGAAGGATGCCCAGAAGGTACCCCATTGTATGGGATCTGATCTGGGGCCTCGGTGCACATGCTTTA
CATGTGTTTAGTCGAGGTTAAAAAAACGTCTAGGCCCCCCGAACCACGGGGACGTGGTTTTCCTTTGAAA
AACACGATGATAATATGGCCACACATATGGTGAGCAAGGGCGAGGAGCTGTTCACCGGGGTGGTGCCCAT
CCTGGTCGAGCTGGACGGCGACGTAAACGGCCACAAGTTCAGCGTGTCCGGCGAGGGCGAGGGCGATGCC
ACCTACGGCAAGCTGACCCTGAAGTTCATCTGCACCACCGGCAAGCTGCCCGTGCCCTGGCCCACCCTCG
TGACCACCCTGACCTACGGCGTGCAGTGCTTCAGCCGCTACCCCGACCACATGAAGCAGCACGACTTCTT
CAAGTCCGCCATGCCCGAAGGCTACGTCCAGGAGCGCACCATCTTCTTCAAGGACGACGGCAACTACAAG
ACCCGCGCCGAGGTGAAGTTCGAGGGCGACACCCTGGTGAACCGCATCGAGCTGAAGGGCATCGACTTCA
AGGAGGACGGCAACATCCTGGGGCACAAGCTGGAGTACAACTACAACAGCCACAACGTCTATATCATGGC
CGACAAGCAGAAGAACGGCATCAAGGTGAACTTCAAGATCCGCCACAACATCGAGGACGGCAGCGTGCAG
CTCGCCGACCACTACCAGCAGAACACCCCCATCGGCGACGGCCCCGTGCTGCTGCCCGACAACCACTACC
TGAGCACCCAGTCCGCCCTGAGCAAAGACCCCAACGAGAAGCGCGATCACATGGTCCTGCTGGAGTTCGT
GACCGCCGCCGGGATCACTCTCGGCATGGACGAGCTGTACAAGTAAATCGATAGATCCTAATCAACCTCT
GGATTACAAAATTTGTGAAAGATTGACTGGTATTCTTAACTATGTTGCTCCTTTTACGCTATGTGGATAC
GCTGCTTTAATGCCTTTGTATCATGCTATTGCTTCCCGTATGGCTTTCATTTTCTCCTCCTTGTATAAAT
CCTGGTTGCTGTCTCTTTATGAGGAGTTGTGGCCCGTTGTCAGGCAACGTGGCGTGGTGTGCACTGTGTT
TGCTGACGCAACCCCCACTGGTTGGGGCATTGCCACCACCTGTCAGCTCCTTTCCGGGACTTTCGCTTTC
CCCCTCCCTATTGCCACGGCGGAACTCATCGCCGCCTGCCTTGCCCGCTGCTGGACAGGGGCTCGGCTGT
TGGGCACTGACAATTCCGTGGTGTTGTCGGGGAAATCATCGTCCTTTCCTTGGCTGCTCGCCTGTGTTGC
CACCTGGATTCTGCGCGGGACGTCCTTCTGCTACGTCCCTTCGGCCCTCAATCCAGCGGACCTTCCTTCC
CGCGGCCTGCTGCCGGCTCTGCGGCCTCTTCCGCGTCTTCGCCTTCGCCCTCAGACGAGTCGGATCTCCC
TTTGGGCCGCCTCCCCGCCTGAGATCCTTTAAGACCAATGACTTACAAGGCAGCTGTAGATCTTAGCCAC
TTTTTAAAAGAAAAGGGGGGACTGGAAGGGCTAATTCACTCCCAACGAAGACAAGATCTGCTTTTTGCTT
GTACTGGGTCTCTCTGGTTAGACCAGATCTGAGCCTGGGAGCTCTCTGGCTAACTAGGGAACCCACTGCT
TAAGCCTCAATAAAGCTTGCCTTGAGTGCTTCAAGTAGTGTGTGCCCGTCTGTTGTGTGACTCTGGTAAC
TAGAGATCCCTCAGACCCTTTTAGTCAGTGTGGAAAATCTCTAGCAGTAGTAGTTCATGTCATCTTATTA
TTCAGTATTTATAACTTGCAAAGAAATGAATATCAGAGAGTGAGAGGCCCGGGTTAATTAAGGAAAGGGC
TAGATCATTCTTGAAGACGAAAGGGCCTCGTGATACGCCTATTTTTATAGGTTAATGTCATGATAATAAT
GGTTTCTTAGACGTCAGGTGGCACTTTTCGGGGAAATGTGCGCGGAACCCCTATTTGTTTATTTTTCTAA
ATACATTCAAATATGTATCCGCTCATGAGACAATAACCCTGATAAATGCTTCAATAATATTGAAAAAGGA
AGAGTATGAGTATTCAACATTTCCGTGTCGCCCTTATTCCCTTTTTTGCGGCATTTTGCCTTCCTGTTTT
TGCTCACCCAGAAACGCTGGTGAAAGTAAAAGATGCTGAAGATCAGTTGGGTGCACGAGTGGGTTACATC
GAACTGGATCTCAACAGCGGTAAGATCCTTGAGAGTTTTCGCCCCGAAGAACGTTTTCCAATGATGAGCA
CTTTTAAAGTTCTGCTATGTGGCGCGGTATTATCCCGTGTTGACGCCGGGCAAGAGCAACTCGGTCGCCG
CATACACTATTCTCAGAATGACTTGGTTGAGTACTCACCAGTCACAGAAAAGCATCTTACGGATGGCATG
ACAGTAAGAGAATTATGCAGTGCTGCCATAACCATGAGTGATAACACTGCGGCCAACTTACTTCTGACAA
CGATCGGAGGACCGAAGGAGCTAACCGCTTTTTTGCACAACATGGGGGATCATGTAACTCGCCTTGATCG
TTGGGAACCGGAGCTGAATGAAGCCATACCAAACGACGAGCGTGACACCACGATGCCTGTAGCAATGGCA
ACAACGTTGCGCAAACTATTAACTGGCGAACTACTTACTCTAGCTTCCCGGCAACAATTAATAGACTGGA
TGGAGGCGGATAAAGTTGCAGGACCACTTCTGCGCTCGGCCCTTCCGGCTGGCTGGTTTATTGCTGATAA
ATCTGGAGCCGGTGAGCGTGGGTCTCGCGGTATCATTGCAGCACTGGGGCCAGATGGTAAGCCCTCCCGT
ATCGTAGTTATCTACACGACGGGGAGTCAGGCAACTATGGATGAACGAAATAGACAGATCGCTGAGATAG
GTGCCTCACTGATTAAGCATTGGTAACTGTCAGACCAAGTTTACTCATATATACTTTAGATTGATTTAAA
ACTTCATTTTTAATTTAAAAGGATCTAGGTGAAGATCCTTTTTGATAATCTCATGACCAAAATCCCTTAA
CGTGAGTTTTCGTTCCACTGAGCGTCAGACCCCGTAGAAAAGATCAAAGGATCTTCTTGAGATCCTTTTT
TTCTGCGCGTAATCTGCTGCTTGCAAACAAAAAAACCACCGCTACCAGCGGTGGTTTGTTTGCCGGATCA
AGAGCTACCAACTCTTTTTCCGAAGGTAACTGGCTTCAGCAGAGCGCAGATACCAAATACTGTTCTTCTA
GTGTAGCCGTAGTTAGGCCACCACTTCAAGAACTCTGTAGCACCGCCTACATACCTCGCTCTGCTAATCC
TGTTACCAGTGGCTGCTGCCAGTGGCGATAAGTCGTGTCTTACCGGGTTGGACTCAAGACGATAGTTACC
GGATAAGGCGCAGCGGTCGGGCTGAACGGGGGGTTCGTGCACACAGCCCAGCTTGGAGCGAACGACCTAC
ACCGAACTGAGATACCTACAGCGTGAGCTATGAGAAAGCGCCACGCTTCCCGAAGGGAGAAAGGCGGACA
GGTATCCGGTAAGCGGCAGGGTCGGAACAGGAGAGCGCACGAGGGAGCTTCCAGGGGGAAACGCCTGGTA
TCTTTATAGTCCTGTCGGGTTTCGCCACCTCTGACTTGAGCGTCGATTTTTGTGATGCTCGTCAGGGGGG
CGGAGCCTATGGAAAAACGCCAGCAACGCGGCCTTTTTACGGTTCCTGGCCTTTTGCTGGCCTTTTGCTC
ACATGTTCTTTCCTGCGTTATCCCCTGATTCTGTGGATAACCGTATTACCGCCTTTGAGTGAGCTGATAC
CGCTCGCCGCAGCCGAACGACCGAGCGCAGCGAGTCAGTGAGCGAGGAAGCGGAAGAGCGCCCAATACGC
AAACCGCCTCTCCCCGCGCGTTGGCCGATTCATTAATGCAGCAAGCTCATGGCTGACTAATTTTTTTTAT
TTATGCAGAGGCCGAGGCCGCCTCGGCCTCTGAGCTATTCCAGAAGTAGTGAGGAGGCTTTTTTGGAGGC
CTAGGCTTTTGCAAAAAGCTCCCCGTGGCACGACAGGTTTCCCGACTGGAAAGCGGGCAGTGAGCGCAAC
GCAATTAATGTGAGTTAGCTCACTCATTAGGCACCCCAGGCTTTACACTTTATGCTTCCGGCTCGTATGT
TGTGTGGAATTGTGAGCGGATAACAATTTCACACAGGAAACAGCTATGACATGATTACGAATTTCACAAA
TAAAGCATTTTTTTCACTGCATTCTAGTTGTGGTTTGTCCAAACTCATCAATGTATCTTATCATGTCTGG
ATCAACTGGATAACTCAAGCTAACCAAAATCATCCCAAACTTCCCACCCCATACCCTATTACCACTGCCA
ATTACCTGTGGTTTCATTTACTCTAAACCTGTGATTCCTCTGAATTATTTTCATTTTAAAGAAATTGTAT
TTGTTAAATATGTACTACAAACTTAGTAGT
Features (pLannotate 1.2.2; 27 found; start..end, strand, type, name):
    377..634     +  LTR            5' LTR (truncated): truncated 5' long terminal repeat (LTR) from HIV-1
    681..806     +  misc_feature   HIV-1 Ψ: packaging signal of human immunodeficiency virus type 1
    790..1128    +  CDS            HIV-1 gag (fragment): gag protein from human immunodeficiency virus 1; gag
   1303..1536    +  misc_feature   RRE: The Rev response element (RRE) of HIV-1 allows for Rev-dependent mRNA export from the nucleus to the cytoplasm.
   1913..2013    +  CDS            Rev (fragment): human immunodeficiency virus 1 (HIV-1) Rev protein; rev; enhances nuclear export of unspliced and incompletely spliced viral mRNAs
   2058..2175    +  misc_feature   cPPT/CTS: central polypurine tract and central termination sequence of HIV-1
   2223..3401    +  promoter       EF-1α promoter: strong constitutive promoter for human elongation factor EF-1α
   3422..3442    +  protein_bind   attB1: mutant version of attB; core recombination site for the Gateway® BP reaction BP Clonase™
   3448..7212    +  CDS            ERBB2: ERBB2_HUMAN - Also known as HER2, MLN19, NEU, NGL. Experimental evidence at protein level: Swiss-Prot protein existence level 1. In the nucleus is involved in transcriptional regulation. Associates with the 5'-TCAAATTC-3' sequence in the PTGS2/COX-2 promoter and activates its transcription. Implicated in transcriptional activation of CDKN1A; the function involves STAT3 and SRC. Involved in the transcription of rRNA genes by RNA Pol I and enhances protein synthesis and cell growth. From Homo sapiens (Human).
   7217..7241    -  protein_bind   attB2: mutant version of attB; recombination site for the Gateway® BP reaction BP Clonase™
   7294..7335    +  CDS            V5 tag: epitope tag from simian virus 5
   7461..7923    +  misc_feature   IRES: internal ribosome entry site (IRES) of the encephalomyocarditis virus (EMCV)
   7937..8656    +  CDS            EGFP: the original enhanced GFP (Yang et al., 1996) mammalian codon-optimized
   8670..9258    +  misc_feature   WPRE: woodchuck hepatitis virus posttranscriptional regulatory element
   9266..9331    +  CDS            nef (fragment): NEF_HV1Z2 - Experimental evidence at protein level: Swiss-Prot protein existence level 1. Extracellular Nef protein targets CD4(+) T-lymphocytes for apoptosis by interacting with CXCR4 surface receptors. From Human immunodeficiency virus type 1 group M subtype D (isolate Z2/CDC-Z34) (HIV-1).
   9333..9566    +  LTR            3' LTR (ΔU3): self-inactivating 3' long terminal repeat (LTR) from HIV-1
   9771..9875    +  promoter       AmpR promoter: bla
   9876..10736   +  CDS            AmpR: β-lactamase; bla; confers resistance to ampicillin, carbenicillin, and related antibiotics
  10907..11495   +  rep_origin     ori: high-copy-number ColE1/pMB1/pBR322/pUC origin of replication
  11678..11732   +  CDS            lacI (fragment): lac repressor; lacI; The lac repressor binds to the lac operator to inhibit transcription in E. coli. This inhibition can be relieved by adding lactose or isopropyl-β-D-thiogalactopyranoside (IPTG).
  11738..11831   +  rep_origin     SV40 ori (fragment): SV40 origin of replication
  11856..11893   +  CDS            lacI (fragment): lac repressor; lacI; The lac repressor binds to the lac operator to inhibit transcription in E. coli. This inhibition can be relieved by adding lactose or isopropyl-β-D-thiogalactopyranoside (IPTG).
  11906..11927   +  protein_bind   CAP binding site: CAP binding activates transcription in the presence of cAMP. E. coli catabolite activator protein
  11942..11972   +  promoter       lac promoter: promoter for the E. coli lac operon
  11976..11998   +  protein_bind   lac operator (fragment): The lac repressor binds to the lac operator to inhibit transcription in E. coli. This inhibition can be relieved by adding lactose or isopropyl-β-D-thiogalactopyranoside (IPTG). lac repressor encoded by lacI
  12030..12113   +  polyA_signal   SV40 poly(A) signal (fragment): SV40 polyadenylation signal
  12280..329     +  CDS            nef (fragment) (across the origin): NEF_HV1BR - Experimental evidence at protein level: Swiss-Prot protein existence level 1. Extracellular Nef protein targets CD4(+) T-lymphocytes for apoptosis by interacting with CXCR4 surface receptors (PubMed:14990729). From Human immunodeficiency virus type 1 group M subtype B (isolate BRU/LAI) (HIV-1).
