[The description below was written by a language model from this plasmid's Addgene catalogue record, the feature table of its GenBank file and pLannotate feature annotations shown in this document.]
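Description:
pHAGE-ERBB2-T862A is an HIV-1-based lentiviral expression plasmid built on the pHAGE backbone, carrying human ERBB2 (HER2) with the T862A substitution. It is maintained in E. coli through a high-copy ColE1/pUC-type origin and selected with ampicillin via the β-lactamase gene. The full sequence is about 12.3 kb. The viral portion has a truncated 5' LTR, the Ψ packaging signal with an adjoining gag fragment, the Rev response element for Rev-dependent nuclear export of the genomic RNA, the cPPT/CTS element, and a ΔU3 self-inactivating 3' LTR. Packaging functions are therefore supplied in trans, and the integrated provirus lacks LTR promoter activity.

Between the LTRs, the constitutive human EF-1α promoter drives the ERBB2 open reading frame, which is flanked by attB1 and attB2 sites left by Gateway recombination. A V5 epitope tag lies just downstream of attB2; whether it is fused in frame to ERBB2 depends on whether the insert retains a stop codon, which the record does not state. An EMCV IRES followed by EGFP sits on the same transcript, so transduced cells can be identified or sorted by green fluorescence, and a WPRE ahead of the 3' LTR enhances transcript expression. No mammalian drug-selection marker is annotated. Small lac, SV40 and nef fragments in the backbone are vector remnants.

The construct is intended for stable lentiviral expression of this ERBB2 variant in mammalian cells, and comes from a collection made for systematic functional annotation of somatic cancer mutations. The accompanying 3.8 kb GenBank record is unannotated and covers only part of the plasmid; its length approximates that of the ERBB2 coding region.
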