Addgene plasmid #116354: pHAGE-ERBB2-T862A
Purpose: Lentiviral expression of ERBB2 T862A
Depositing lab: Gordon Mills & Kenneth Scott. Depositing organization: Baylor College of Medicine. Publication: Systematic Functional Annotation of Somatic Mutations in Cancer. Ng PK, Li J, Jeong KJ, Shao S, Chen H, Tsang YH, Sengupta S, Wang Z, Bhavana VH, Tran R, Soewito S, Minussi DC, Moreno D, Kong K, Dogruluk T, Lu H, Gao J, Tokheim C, Zhou DC, Johnson AM, Zeng J, Ip CKM, Ju Z, Wester M, Yu S, Li Y, Vellano CP, Schultz N, Karchin R, Ding L, Lu Y, Cheung LWT, Chen K, Shaw KR, Meric-Bernstam F, Scott KL, Yi S, Sahni N, Liang H, Mills GB. Cancer Cell. 2018 Mar 12;33(3):450-462.e10. doi: 10.1016/j.ccell.2018.01.021. PubMed 29533785.
Backbone
  Vector backbone: pHAGE
  Vector type: Lentiviral
Growth in bacteria
  Bacterial resistance: Ampicillin, 100 μg/mL
  Growth temperature: 37°C
  Growth strain: Stbl3
  Copy number: High Copy
Gene/Insert
  Gene/Insert name: ERBB2
  Species: H. sapiens (human)
  Mutation: T862A
  Entrez Gene: ERBB2 (a.k.a. CD340, HER-2, HER-2/neu, HER2, MLN 19, MLN-19, NEU, NGL, TKR1, VSCN2, c-ERB-2, c-ERB2, p185(erbB2))
  Cloning method: Gateway Cloning
Terms and licenses: Academic/Nonprofit Terms; Industry Terms: Not Available to Industry
How to cite: pHAGE-ERBB2-T862A was a gift from Gordon Mills & Kenneth Scott (Addgene plasmid # 116354 ; http://n2t.net/addgene:116354 ; RRID:Addgene_116354)
