LOCUS       Exported 3768 bp ds-DNA linear SYN 02-SEP-2021
DEFINITION  Lentiviral expression of ERBB2 T862A.
ACCESSION   .
VERSION     .
KEYWORDS    pHAGE-ERBB2-T862A
SOURCE      synthetic DNA construct
  ORGANISM  synthetic DNA construct
REFERENCE   1 (bases 1 to 3768)
  AUTHORS   Ng PK, Li J, Jeong KJ, Shao S, Chen H, Tsang YH, Sengupta S, Wang Z,
            Bhavana VH, Tran R, Soewito S, Minussi DC, Moreno D, Kong K,
            Dogruluk T, Lu H, Gao J, Tokheim C, Zhou DC, Johnson AM, Zeng J, Ip
            CKM, Ju Z, Wester M, Yu S, Li Y, Vellano CP, Schultz N, Karchin R,
            Ding L, Lu Y, Cheung LWT, Chen K, Shaw KR, Meric-Bernstam F, Scott
            KL, Yi S, Sahni N, Liang H, Mills GB
  TITLE     Systematic Functional Annotation of Somatic Mutations in Cancer.
  JOURNAL   Cancer Cell. 2018 Mar 12;33(3):450-462.e10. doi:
            10.1016/j.ccell.2018.01.021.
  PUBMED    29533785
REFERENCE   2 (bases 1 to 3768)
  AUTHORS   .
  TITLE     Direct Submission
  JOURNAL   Exported Sep 2, 2021 from SnapGene Server 1.1.58
            http://www.snapgene.com
FEATURES             Location/Qualifiers
     source          1..3768
                     /organism="synthetic DNA construct"
                     /mol_type="other DNA"
ORIGIN
        1 atggagctgg cggccttgtg ccgctggggg ctcctcctcg ccctcttgcc ccccggagcc
       61 gcgagcaccc aagtgtgcac cggcacagac atgaagctgc ggctccctgc cagtcccgag
      121 acccacctgg acatgctccg ccacctctac cagggctgcc aggtggtgca gggaaacctg
      181 gaactcacct acctgcccac caatgccagc ctgtccttcc tgcaggatat ccaggaggtg
      241 cagggctacg tgctcatcgc tcacaaccaa gtgaggcagg tcccactgca gaggctgcgg
      301 attgtgcgag gcacccagct ctttgaggac aactatgccc tggccgtgct agacaatgga
      361 gacccgctga acaataccac ccctgtcaca ggggcctccc caggaggcct gcgggagctg
      421 cagcttcgaa gcctcacaga gatcttgaaa ggaggggtct tgatccagcg gaacccccag
      481 ctctgctacc aggacacgat tttgtggaag gacatcttcc acaagaacaa ccagctggct
      541 ctcacactga tagacaccaa ccgctctcgg gcctgccacc cctgttctcc gatgtgtaag
      601 ggctcccgct gctggggaga gagttctgag gattgtcaga gcctgacgcg cactgtctgt
      661 gccggtggct gtgcccgctg caaggggcca ctgcccactg actgctgcca tgagcagtgt
      721 gctgccggct gcacgggccc caagcactct gactgcctgg cctgcctcca cttcaaccac
      781 agtggcatct gtgagctgca ctgcccagcc ctggtcacct acaacacaga cacgtttgag
      841 tccatgccca atcccgaggg ccggtataca ttcggcgcca gctgtgtgac tgcctgtccc
      901 tacaactacc tttctacgga cgtgggatcc tgcaccctcg tctgccccct gcacaaccaa
      961 gaggtgacag cagaggatgg aacacagcgg tgtgagaagt gcagcaagcc ctgtgcccga
     1021 gtgtgctatg gtctgggcat ggagcacttg cgagaggtga gggcagttac cagtgccaat
     1081 atccaggagt ttgctggctg caagaagatc tttgggagcc tggcatttct gccggagagc
     1141 tttgatgggg acccagcctc caacactgcc ccgctccagc cagagcagct ccaagtgttt
     1201 gagactctgg aagagatcac aggttaccta tacatctcag catggccgga cagcctgcct
     1261 gacctcagcg tcttccagaa cctgcaagta atccggggac gaattctgca caatggcgcc
     1321 tactcgctga ccctgcaagg gctgggcatc agctggctgg ggctgcgctc actgagggaa
     1381 ctgggcagtg gactggccct catccaccat aacacccacc tctgcttcgt gcacacggtg
     1441 ccctgggacc agctctttcg gaacccgcac caagctctgc tccacactgc caaccggcca
     1501 gaggacgagt gtgtgggcga gggcctggcc tgccaccagc tgtgcgcccg agggcactgc
     1561 tggggtccag ggcccaccca gtgtgtcaac tgcagccagt tccttcgggg ccaggagtgc
     1621 gtggaggaat gccgagtact gcaggggctc cccagggagt atgtgaatgc caggcactgt
     1681 ttgccgtgcc accctgagtg tcagccccag aatggctcag tgacctgttt tggaccggag
     1741 gctgaccagt gtgtggcctg tgcccactat aaggaccctc ccttctgcgt ggcccgctgc
     1801 cccagcggtg tgaaacctga cctctcctac atgcccatct ggaagtttcc agatgaggag
     1861 ggcgcatgcc agccttgccc catcaactgc acccactcct gtgtggacct ggatgacaag
     1921 ggctgccccg ccgagcagag agccagccct ctgacgtcca tcatctctgc ggtggttggc
     1981 attctgctgg tcgtggtctt gggggtggtc tttgggatcc tcatcaagcg acggcagcag
     2041 aagatccgga agtacacgat gcggagactg ctgcaggaaa cggagctggt ggagccgctg
     2101 acacctagcg gagcgatgcc caaccaggcg cagatgcgga tcctgaaaga gacggagctg
     2161 aggaaggtga aggtgcttgg atctggcgct tttggcacag tctacaaggg catctggatc
     2221 cctgatgggg agaatgtgaa aattccagtg gccatcaaag tgttgaggga aaacacatcc
     2281 cccaaagcca acaaagaaat cttagacgaa gcatacgtga tggctggtgt gggctcccca
     2341 tatgtctccc gccttctggg catctgcctg acatccacgg tgcagctggt gacacagctt
     2401 atgccctatg gctgcctctt agaccatgtc cgggaaaacc gcggacgcct gggctcccag
     2461 gacctgctga actggtgtat gcagattgcc aaggggatga gctacctgga ggatgtgcgg
     2521 ctcgtacaca gggacttggc cgctcggaac gtgctggtca agagtcccaa ccatgtcaaa
     2581 attgcagact tcgggctggc tcggctgctg gacattgacg agacagagta ccatgcagat
     2641 gggggcaagg tgcccatcaa gtggatggcg ctggagtcca ttctccgccg gcggttcacc
     2701 caccagagtg atgtgtggag ttatggtgtg actgtgtggg agctgatgac ttttggggcc
     2761 aaaccttacg atgggatccc agcccgggag atccctgacc tgctggaaaa gggggagcgg
     2821 ctgccccagc cccccatctg caccattgat gtctacatga tcatggtcaa atgttggatg
     2881 attgactctg aatgtcggcc aagattccgg gagttggtgt ctgaattctc ccgcatggcc
     2941 agggaccccc agcgctttgt ggtcatccag aatgaggact tgggcccagc cagtcccttg
     3001 gacagcacct tctaccgctc actgctggag gacgatgaca tgggggacct ggtggatgct
     3061 gaggagtatc tggtacccca gcagggcttc ttctgtccag accctgcccc gggcgctggg
     3121 ggcatggtcc accacaggca ccgcagctca tctaccagga gtggcggtgg ggacctgaca
     3181 ctagggctgg agccctctga agaggaggcc cccaggtctc cactggcacc ctccgaaggg
     3241 gctggctccg atgtatttga tggtgacctg ggaatggggg cagccaaggg gctgcaaagc
     3301 ctccccacac atgaccccag ccctctacag cggtacagtg aggaccccac agtacccctg
     3361 ccctctgaga ctgatggcta cgttgccccc ctgacctgca gcccccagcc tgaatatgtg
     3421 aaccagccag atgttcggcc ccagccccct tcgccccgag agggccctct gcctgctgcc
     3481 cgacctgctg gtgccactct ggaaaggccc aagactctct ccccagggaa gaatggggtc
     3541 gtcaaagacg tttttgcctt tgggggtgcc gtggagaacc ccgagtactt gacaccccag
     3601 ggaggagctg cccctcagcc ccaccctcct cctgccttca gcccagcctt cgacaacctc
     3661 tattactggg accaggaccc accagagcgg ggggctccac ccagcacctt caaagggaca
     3721 cctacggcag agaacccaga gtacctgggt ctggacgtgc cagtgtga
//
